>Addgene plasmid #170663 | pRha-ABE7.10-SpCas9-NG | addgene full sequence | sequence record 334867 | Addgene NGS Result
GCGGCCTCGACGTTTCCCGTTGAATATTGCTCATAGCTCCTGAAAATCTCGATAACTCAAAAAATACGCC
CGGTAGTGATCTTATTTCATTATGGTGAAAGTTGGAACCTCTTACGTGCCGATCAAGAAGACGGTCAAAA
GCCTCCGGTCGGAGGCTTTTGACTTTCTGCTATGGAGGTCAGGTATGATTTAAATGGTCAGTATTGAGCG
ATATCTAGAGAATTCGTCCACCACAATTCAGCAAATTGTGAACATCATCACGTTCATCTTTCCCTGGTTG
CCAATGGCCCATTTTCCTGTCAGTAACGAGAAGGTCGCGAATTCAGGCGCTTTTTAGACTGGTCGTAATG
AAATTCTTTTTAAGAAGGAGATATACATATGCACCATCACCATCATCATCATCACAAACGTACCGCAGAT
GGTAGCGAATTTGAAAGCCCGAAAAAAAAGCGTAAAGTTGGTTCAGGCGGCTCGGGTTCCGAAGTGGAAT
TTTCCCACGAGTACTGGATGAGACATGCGCTGACCCTGGCGAAACGTGCGTGGGATGAACGTGAGGTTCC
GGTAGGCGCAGTCTTGGTGCATAACAATCGCGTGATTGGTGAGGGCTGGAATCGTCCGATCGGTCGCCAC
GATCCGACGGCACACGCAGAGATTATGGCCCTGCGCCAGGGTGGTTTGGTTATGCAGAATTACCGCTTGA
TTGATGCCACCCTGTACGTCACCCTGGAGCCGTGTGTGATGTGCGCTGGTGCAATGATCCACTCCCGTAT
TGGCCGCGTTGTGTTTGGTGCCCGCGACGCTAAAACCGGTGCAGCGGGCTCTTTGATGGACGTGTTGCAC
CACCCTGGTATGAATCATCGTGTGGAGATTACCGAAGGCATCCTGGCGGATGAGTGCGCGGCACTGCTGA
GCGACTTTTTCCGTATGCGCCGTCAGGAGATCAAAGCTCAAAAGAAGGCCCAGAGCAGCACCGACTCGGG
TGGTTCTAGCGGTGGCAGCAGCGGTAGCGAAACCCCTGGCACCTCCGAGTCCGCTACCCCGGAGTCTAGC
GGCGGTTCTTCCGGCGGTTCCAGCGAAGTTGAATTTAGCCACGAATACTGGATGCGTCATGCGTTGACGC
TGGCGAAGCGTGCGCGTGACGAACGCGAGGTGCCGGTGGGTGCTGTTCTGGTGCTGAACAATCGTGTAAT
CGGTGAAGGTTGGAATCGCGCGATCGGTCTGCATGATCCAACCGCGCACGCAGAAATCATGGCGCTGCGT
CAGGGTGGCCTGGTGATGCAAAATTACCGTCTGATCGATGCGACGCTGTATGTGACCTTCGAACCGTGTG
TCATGTGTGCCGGTGCCATGATCCACAGCCGCATTGGCCGTGTGGTCTTTGGCGTTCGTAACGCGAAAAC
CGGCGCAGCAGGCTCTCTGATGGATGTCCTGCATTACCCGGGTATGAACCATCGTGTTGAGATTACGGAG
GGCATCTTAGCGGATGAATGTGCTGCGCTGCTGTGCTATTTCTTCCGCATGCCGCGTCAAGTCTTTAACG
CACAGAAGAAGGCACAATCTAGCACGGACTCTGGCGGTTCGTCTGGTGGTAGCAGCGGCAGCGAAACGCC
GGGTACCAGCGAGAGCGCAACCCCGGAAAGCTCCGGTGGCAGCTCTGGCGGCTCTGACAAAAAGTATTCG
ATTGGCCTGGCGATCGGCACGAACAGCGTCGGTTGGGCTGTTATTACCGACGAGTATAAAGTGCCGAGCA
AGAAGTTTAAAGTCTTGGGTAACACCGATCGCCATAGCATCAAAAAGAATCTGATTGGTGCCCTGCTGTT
TGATAGCGGCGAAACGGCAGAAGCGACCCGTCTGAAACGTACCGCACGTCGTCGCTACACTCGTCGTAAA
AACCGCATTTGCTATTTGCAAGAGATCTTCAGCAATGAAATGGCCAAAGTTGACGACAGCTTCTTTCACC
GTCTGGAGGAGAGCTTTCTGGTTGAAGAGGATAAGAAACACGAGCGTCACCCGATCTTTGGTAATATCGT
TGACGAGGTCGCGTATCACGAGAAGTACCCGACGATCTACCACTTGCGTAAGAAACTGGTGGACAGCACC
GATAAAGCCGATCTGCGTCTGATTTACTTGGCGTTGGCGCACATGATCAAGTTCCGCGGTCATTTCCTGA
TCGAGGGTGACCTGAACCCAGATAATTCCGACGTCGACAAGCTGTTCATCCAGCTGGTTCAGACCTACAA
CCAATTGTTTGAAGAAAACCCGATTAATGCATCTGGTGTCGACGCGAAGGCGATTCTGAGCGCGCGTCTG
AGCAAGTCTCGTCGTCTGGAGAATCTGATCGCGCAATTGCCGGGTGAGAAGAAAAATGGTTTGTTTGGCA
ACTTGATCGCGCTGAGCCTGGGTCTGACCCCGAACTTTAAGAGCAATTTCGACCTGGCAGAAGATGCGAA
ACTGCAGCTGAGCAAAGACACCTATGATGACGACCTGGATAATCTCCTGGCACAAATTGGTGACCAGTAT
GCGGACCTGTTCCTGGCTGCGAAAAATCTGTCGGACGCCATTCTGCTGTCGGACATTCTGCGCGTTAACA
CTGAGATCACGAAAGCACCGCTGTCTGCGAGCATGATTAAACGTTATGACGAGCACCATCAAGACCTGAC
CCTGCTGAAGGCCCTGGTCCGTCAGCAACTGCCGGAGAAGTATAAAGAAATTTTTTTCGATCAGAGCAAG
AACGGTTACGCAGGCTATATCGATGGCGGTGCGAGCCAAGAAGAGTTTTACAAATTCATTAAACCGATTT
TGGAGAAGATGGACGGTACCGAGGAGTTGCTGGTGAAACTGAATCGCGAAGATCTGCTGCGCAAACAACG
TACGTTCGATAACGGTAGCATCCCACACCAGATTCACCTGGGTGAGCTGCACGCGATTCTGCGTCGTCAG
GAAGATTTCTACCCATTCCTGAAAGATAATCGTGAAAAGATTGAGAAAATCTTGACGTTCCGCATTCCGT
ACTACGTCGGTCCGCTGGCACGTGGCAACAGCCGTTTCGCTTGGATGACGCGCAAGAGCGAGGAAACTAT
CACGCCGTGGAACTTTGAGGAAGTCGTCGACAAAGGTGCGAGCGCGCAAAGCTTTATTGAGCGCATGACC
AACTTTGACAAGAATCTGCCGAACGAGAAAGTCTTGCCAAAGCACAGCCTGCTGTACGAGTATTTCACGG
TGTACAATGAACTGACCAAAGTTAAGTATGTCACCGAGGGTATGCGTAAACCAGCGTTCCTGTCCGGTGA
ACAGAAGAAAGCAATTGTGGATCTGTTGTTTAAGACGAACCGTAAAGTCACGGTGAAGCAGTTGAAAGAG
GATTACTTCAAAAAGATCGAATGCTTTGACAGCGTGGAAATTAGCGGTGTTGAGGACCGTTTCAACGCCA
GCTTGGGCACCTACCATGATCTGCTGAAAATCATTAAGGACAAGGACTTCCTGGATAACGAAGAAAACGA
GGATATTCTGGAGGATATTGTCCTGACGCTGACCCTCTTCGAAGATCGCGAAATGATTGAAGAGAGACTG
AAAACTTACGCCCACTTGTTTGACGATAAAGTCATGAAACAACTGAAGCGCCGTCGTTACACCGGTTGGG
GTCGTCTGAGCCGTAAGCTGATCAACGGTATCCGTGATAAGCAATCTGGCAAAACGATCCTGGACTTTCT
GAAAAGCGATGGTTTCGCGAACCGCAACTTCATGCAGCTTATTCACGACGATTCTCTGACCTTTAAGGAG
GACATCCAAAAAGCCCAGGTTAGCGGTCAGGGCGATTCCCTGCATGAGCATATTGCTAACTTAGCGGGTA
GCCCGGCAATCAAAAAGGGCATTCTGCAAACCGTTAAGGTTGTGGACGAGTTGGTTAAGGTCATGGGCCG
TCATAAGCCGGAGAATATCGTTATTGAGATGGCGCGCGAGAATCAGACCACGCAGAAAGGCCAAAAGAAT
AGCCGTGAACGTATGAAACGTATTGAAGAGGGTATCAAAGAGCTGGGCAGCCAAATCTTGAAGGAACATC
CGGTGGAGAACACGCAGCTGCAGAATGAAAAGCTGTACCTGTACTATCTGCAAAACGGTCGTGATATGTA
CGTTGACCAAGAGCTGGACATCAACCGCCTGAGCGATTATGATGTTGATCACATTGTGCCGCAATCTTTT
CTGAAGGACGACAGCATCGACAACAAAGTTTTGACCCGTAGCGACAAGAATCGCGGTAAAAGCGATAATG
TTCCGAGCGAAGAGGTCGTTAAGAAGATGAAAAACTATTGGCGTCAGTTGCTGAATGCAAAACTGATTAC
CCAACGCAAATTCGACAATTTGACTAAAGCGGAGCGTGGTGGTCTGAGCGAGCTGGACAAGGCGGGTTTC
ATTAAGCGTCAACTGGTTGAAACTCGTCAGATCACGAAGCACGTGGCGCAGATTCTGGACAGCCGCATGA
ATACTAAGTACGATGAAAATGATAAACTCATTCGTGAGGTCAAGGTCATTACCCTGAAGTCTAAGCTCGT
CAGCGATTTTCGTAAAGACTTCCAGTTCTATAAGGTGCGCGAAATCAACAATTACCACCACGCCCATGAT
GCATATCTGAACGCCGTGGTGGGTACGGCTCTGATCAAGAAATATCCGAAACTGGAGTCCGAGTTTGTCT
ATGGTGACTACAAAGTGTATGACGTCCGCAAAATGATCGCCAAATCGGAACAAGAGATTGGCAAGGCAAC
CGCGAAGTACTTTTTCTATTCCAACATTATGAACTTTTTCAAGACCGAGATCACCCTGGCAAACGGTGAG
ATCCGTAAACGTCCGCTGATCGAAACTAACGGTGAAACCGGTGAAATCGTGTGGGACAAAGGTCGTGACT
TTGCAACCGTGCGTAAAGTGCTGTCGATGCCACAGGTCAACATCGTTAAGAAAACCGAAGTTCAAACTGG
TGGCTTTAGCAAGGAGAGCATTCGTCCTAAGCGCAACAGCGACAAGCTGATTGCACGTAAGAAGGACTGG
GACCCGAAGAAGTACGGCGGCTTTGTGTCCCCGACGGTTGCGTATAGCGTTCTCGTTGTGGCGAAAGTCG
AGAAAGGCAAGAGCAAAAAGCTGAAAAGCGTTAAAGAATTGCTGGGTATCACGATTATGGAGCGTAGCAG
CTTCGAAAAGAATCCTATTGATTTCTTGGAAGCAAAAGGTTACAAGGAGGTGAAGAAAGACTTGATCATC
AAACTGCCGAAGTATTCCCTGTTCGAGCTGGAAAACGGCCGCAAACGTATGCTGGCCAGCGCTCGCTTTC
TGCAAAAGGGCAACGAACTGGCTCTGCCGAGCAAATATGTGAATTTCCTGTACCTGGCCAGCCACTACGA
GAAACTGAAGGGCTCCCCGGAAGATAACGAGCAGAAGCAGCTGTTCGTTGAGCAGCACAAGCATTACCTG
GACGAGATTATCGAGCAGATCAGCGAGTTTAGCAAACGCGTGATTCTGGCGGATGCGAATTTGGATAAAG
TTCTGTCGGCCTATAATAAACACCGCGACAAACCGATTCGCGAGCAGGCGGAGAACATTATCCACTTGTT
CACCCTGACCAATCTGGGTGCTCCGCGTGCTTTCAAATACTTTGATACCACGATTGATCGCAAAGTGTAT
CGTTCCACCAAAGAGGTACTGGACGCGACCCTGATCCACCAGAGCATCACCGGCTTGTACGAAACGCGCA
TCGATCTGTCTCAACTGGGCGGTGACAGCGGTGGTTCGAAACGTACCGCGGATGGCTCTGAATTTGAACC
GAAGAAGAAACGCAAAGTCTAATAAGGTTAGAGCGGCCGCCACCGCTGAGCAATAACTAGCATAACCCCT
TGGGGCCTCTAAACGGGTCTTGAGGGGTTTTTTGCTGAAAGGAGGAACTATATCCGGGTAACGAATTCAA
GCTTGATATCATTCAGGACGAGCCTCAGACTCCAGCGTAACTGGACTGCAATCAACTCACTGGCTCACCT
TCACGGGTGGGCCTTTCTTCGGTAGAAGTCTTCTTAATAAGATGATCTTCTTGAGATCGTTTTGGTCTGC
GCGTAATCTCTTGCTCTGAAAACGAAAAAACCGCCTTGCAGGGCGGTTTTTCGAAGGTTCTCTGAGCTAC
CAACTCTTTGAACCGAGGTAACTGGCTTGGAGGAGCGCAGTCACCAAAACTTGTCCTTTCAGTTTAGCCT
TAACCGGCGCATGACTTCAAGACTAACTCCTCTAAATCAATTACCAGTGGCTGCTGCCAGTGGTGCTTTT
GCATGTCTTTCCGGGTTGGACTCAAGACGATAGTTACCGGATAAGGCGCAGCGGTCGGACTGAACGGGGG
GTTCGTGCATACAGTCCAGCTTGGAGCGAACTGCCTACCCGGAACTGAGTGTCAGGCGTGGAATGAGACA
AACGCGGCCATAACAGCGGAATGACACCGGTAAACCGAAAGGCAGGAACAGGAGAGCGCACGAGGGAGCC
GCCAGGGGGAAACGCCTGGTATCTTTATAGTCCTGTCGGGTTTCGCCACCACTGATTTGAGCGTCAGATT
TCGTGATGCTTGTCAGGGGGGCGGAGCCTATGGAAAAACGGCTTTGCCGCGGCCCTCTCACTTCCCTGTT
AAGTATCTTCCTGGCATCTTCCAGGAAATCTCCGCCCCGTTCGTAAGCCATTTCCGCTCGCCGCAGTCGA
ACGACCGAGCGTAGCGAGTCAGTGAGCGAGGAAGCGGAATATATCCTGTATCACATATTCTGCTGACGCA
CCGGTGCAGCCTTTTTTCTCCTGCCACATGAAGCACTTCACTGACACCCTCATCAGTGCCAACATAGTAA
GCCAGTATACACTCCGCTAGCGCAGAAAGGCCCACCCGAAGGTGAGCCAGGTGATTACATTTGGGCCCTC
ATTAGAAAAACTCATCGAGCATCAAATGAAATTGCAATTTATTCATATCAGGATTATCAATACCATATTT
TTGAAAAAGCCGTTTCTGTAATGAAGGAGAAAACTCACCGAGGCAGTTCCATAGGATGGCAAGATCCTGG
TATCGGTCTGCGATTCCGACTCGTCCAACATCAATACAACCTATTAATTTCCCCTCGTCAAAAATAAGGT
TATCAAGTGAGAAATCACCATGAGTGACGACTGAATCCGGTGAGAATGGCAAAAGTTTATGCATTTCTTT
CCAGACTTGTTCAACAGGCCAGCCATTACGCTCGTCATCAAAATCACTCGCATCAACCAAACCGTTATTC
ATTCGTGATTGCGCCTGAGCGAGGCGAAATACGCGATCGCTGTTAAAAGGACAATTACAAACAGGAATCG
AGTGCAACCGGCGCAGGAACACTGCCAGCGCATCAACAATATTTTCACCTGAATCAGGATATTCTTCTAA
TACCTGGAACGCTGTTTTTCCGGGGATCGCAGTGGTGAGTAACCATGCATCATCAGGAGTACGGATAAAA
TGCTTGATGGTCGGAAGTGGCATAAATTCCGTCAGCCAGTTTAGTCTGACCATCTCATCTGTAACATCAT
TGGCAACGCTACCTTTGCCATGTTTCAGAAACAACTCTGGCGCATCGGGCTTCCCATACAAGCGATAGAT
TGTCGCACCTGATTGCCCGACATTATCGCGAGCCCATTTATACCCATATAAATCAGCATCCATGTTGGAA
TTTAATC
Features (pLannotate 1.2.2; 14 found; start..end, strand, type, name):
     35..125     -  promoter       cat promoter: promoter of the E. coli cat gene encoding chloramphenicol acetyltransferase
    134..164     -  terminator     tonB terminator: bidirectional E. coli tonB-P14 transcription terminator
    229..347     +  promoter       rhaB promoter: promoter of the E. coli rhaBAD operon, conferring tight induction with L-rhamnose and repression with D-glucose in the presence of RhaR and RhaS (Giacalone et al., 2006)
    478..954     +  CDS            tadA: TADA_ECOLI - Also known as yfhC. Experimental evidence at protein level: Swiss-Prot protein existence level 1. Catalyzes the deamination of adenosine to inosine at the wobble position 34 of tRNA(Arg2). Essential for cell viability. From Escherichia coli (strain K12).
   1075..1566    +  CDS            tadA: TADA_ECOLI - Also known as yfhC. Experimental evidence at protein level: Swiss-Prot protein existence level 1. Catalyzes the deamination of adenosine to inosine at the wobble position 34 of tRNA(Arg2). Essential for cell viability. From Escherichia coli (strain K12).
   1666..5766    +  CDS            cas9: CAS9_STRP1 - Also known as csn1 From Streptococcus pyogenes serotype M1.
   5839..5856    -  misc_feature   MCS (fragment): pBluescript multiple cloning site
   5867..5914    +  terminator     T7 terminator: transcription terminator for bacteriophage T7 RNA polymerase
   6012..6041    +  terminator     T3Te terminator: phage T3 early transcription terminator
   6071..6616    +  rep_origin     p15A ori: Plasmids containing the medium-copy-number p15A origin of replication can be propagated in E. coli cells that contain a second plasmid with the ColE1 origin.
   6704..6759    +  rep_origin     RSF ori (fragment): Plasmids containing the RSF 1030 origin of replication can be propagated in E. coli cells that contain additional plasmids with compatible origins.
   6858..6879    -  misc_feature   bom (fragment): basis of mobility region from pBR322
   6881..6908    -  terminator     T7Te terminator: phage T7 early transcription terminator
   6932..34      -  CDS            KanR (across the origin): aminoglycoside phosphotransferase; aph(3')-Ia; confers resistance to kanamycin in bacteria or G418 (Geneticin®) in eukaryotes
