[The description below was written by a language model from this plasmid's Addgene catalogue record and pLannotate feature annotations shown in this document.]
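Description:
pRha-ABE7.10-SpCas9-NG is a 7.7 kb bacterial expression plasmid built on the Atum pD881-SR backbone and designed to produce the adenine base editor ABE7.10-SpCas9-NG in E. coli. It is maintained through a p15A origin of replication, which is compatible with ColE1-type plasmids, and the record lists it as low copy. Selection is by kanamycin, conferred by an aminoglycoside phosphotransferase gene that lies on the reverse strand, spans the sequence origin, and appears to be driven by the annotated cat promoter. Several transcription terminators (tonB, T7, T3Te, T7Te) flank the expression and marker units, insulating them from read-through. Short fragments annotated as RSF ori, bom and a pBluescript MCS are likely partial matches within the backbone rather than functional elements.

The roughly 5.5 kb synthetic insert sits downstream of the rhaBAD promoter, which gives tight L-rhamnose-inducible expression and is repressed by glucose. The open reading frame contains two tandem copies of E. coli TadA-derived adenosine deaminase followed by a Streptococcus pyogenes Cas9 domain, matching the ABE7.10 architecture of a TadA dimer fused to Cas9. The name indicates the SpCas9-NG variant, which recognises relaxed NG PAMs. The feature table does not resolve the individual mutations in either the deaminase or the Cas9 portion. According to the catalogue fields, the protein carries an N-terminal 8xHis tag for affinity purification and bipartite nuclear localisation signals at both termini. These features suit recombinant production of base editor protein for delivery into eukaryotic cells. The associated work concerns adenine base editing of CFTR mutations in human airway epithelial cells. No guide RNA cassette is annotated.
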