Addgene plasmid #170663: pRha-ABE7.10-SpCas9-NG
Purpose: Expresses the base editor ABE7.10-SpCas9-NG in bacterial cells
Depositing lab: David Liu. Depositing organization: Broad Institute. Publication: Functional correction of CFTR mutations in human airway epithelial cells using adenine base editors. Krishnamurthy S, Traore S, Cooney AL, Brommel CM, Kulhankova K, Sinn PL, Newby GA, Liu DR, McCray PB. Nucleic Acids Res. 2021 Oct 11;49(18):10558-10572. doi: 10.1093/nar/gkab788. PubMed 34520545.
Backbone
  Vector backbone: pD881-SR
  Backbone manufacturer: Atum
  Backbone size w/o insert (bp): 2256
  Total vector size (bp): 7707
  Vector type: Bacterial Expression
Growth in bacteria
  Bacterial resistance: Kanamycin, 50 μg/mL
  Growth temperature: 37°C
  Growth strain: DH5alpha
  Copy number: Low Copy
Gene/Insert
  Gene/Insert name: ABE7.10-SpCas9-NG
  Species: Synthetic
  Insert size (bp): 5451
  Promoter: pRhaBAD
  Tag / fusion protein: 8xHIS (N terminal on insert); BP-NLS (N terminal on insert); BP-NLS (C terminal on insert)
  Cloning method: Ligation Independent Cloning
  Sequencing primers: 5′ CGAATTCAGGCGCTTTTTAG; 3′ CAGTGAGTTGATTGCAGTCC
Terms and licenses: Academic/Nonprofit Terms; Industry Terms: Not Available to Industry
How to cite: pRha-ABE7.10-SpCas9-NG was a gift from David Liu (Addgene plasmid # 170663 ; http://n2t.net/addgene:170663 ; RRID:Addgene_170663)
